>Addgene plasmid #207827 | pHAGE-PGUS | addgene full sequence | sequence record 417839 | Addgene NGS Result
TAGTTGGAAGGGCTAATTCACTCCCAAAGAAGACAAGATATCCTTGATCTGTGGATCTACCACACACAAG
GCTACTTCCCTGATTAGCAGAACTACACACCAGGGCCAGGGGTCAGATATCCACTGACCTTTGGATGGTG
CTACAAGCTAGTACCAGTTGAGCCAGATAAGGTAGAAGAGGCCAATAAAGGAGAGAACACCAGCTTGTTA
CACCCTGTGAGCCTGCATGGGATGGATGACCCGGAGAGAGAAGTGTTAGAGTGGAGGTTTGACAGCCGCC
TAGCATTTCATCACGTGGCCCGAGAGCTGCATCCGGAGTACTTCAAGAACTGCTGATATCGAGCTTGCTA
CAAGGGACTTTCCGCTGGGGACTTTCCAGGGAGGCGTGGCCTGGGCGGGACTGGGGAGTGGCGAGCCCTC
AGATCCTGCATATAAGCAGCTGCTTTTTGCCTGTACTGGGTCTCTCTGGTTAGACCAGATCTGAGCCTGG
GAGCTCTCTGGCTAACTAGGGAACCCACTGCTTAAGCCTCAATAAAGCTTGCCTTGAGTGCTTCAAGTAG
TGTGTGCCCGTCTGTTGTGTGACTCTGGTAACTAGAGATCCCTCAGACCCTTTTAGTCAGTGTGGAAAAT
CTCTAGCAGTGGCGCCCGAACAGGGACTTGAAAGCGAAAGGGAAACCAGAGGAGCTCTCTCGACGCAGGA
CTCGGCTTGCTGAAGCGCGCACGGCAAGAGGCGAGGGGCGGCGACTGGTGAGTACGCCAAAAATTTTGAC
TAGCGGAGGCTAGAAGGAGAGAGATGGGTGCGAGAGCGTCAGTATTAAGCGGGGGAGAATTAGATCGCGA
TGGGAAAAAATTCGGTTAAGGCCAGGGGGAAAGAAAAAATATAAATTAAAACATATAGTATGGGCAAGCA
GGGAGCTAGAACGATTCGCAGTTAATCCTGGCCTGTTAGAAACATCAGAAGGCTGTAGACAAATACTGGG
ACAGCTACAACCATCCCTTCAGACAGGATCAGAAGAACTTAGATCATTATATAATACAGTAGCAACCCTC
TATTGTGTGCATCAAAGGATAGAGATAAAAGACACCAAGGAAGCTTTAGACAAGATAGAGGAAGAGCAAA
ACAAAAGTAAGACCACCGCACAGCAAGCGGCCGGCCGCTGATCTTCAGACCTGGAGGAGGAGATATGAGG
GACAATTGGAGAAGTGAATTATATAAATATAAAGTAGTAAAAATTGAACCATTAGGAGTAGCACCCACCA
AGGCAAAGAGAAGAGTGGTGCAGAGAGAAAAAAGAGCAGTGGGAATAGGAGCTTTGTTCCTTGGGTTCTT
GGGAGCAGCAGGAAGCACTATGGGCGCAGCGTCAATGACGCTGACGGTACAGGCCAGACAATTATTGTCT
GGTATAGTGCAGCAGCAGAACAATTTGCTGAGGGCTATTGAGGCGCAACAGCATCTGTTGCAACTCACAG
TCTGGGGCATCAAGCAGCTCCAGGCAAGAATCCTGGCTGTGGAAAGATACCTAAAGGATCAACAGCTCCT
GGGGATTTGGGGTTGCTCTGGAAAACTCATTTGCACCACTGCTGTGCCTTGGAATGCTAGTTGGAGTAAT
AAATCTCTGGAACAGATTTGGAATCACACGACCTGGATGGAGTGGGACAGAGAAATTAACAATTACACAA
GCTTAATACACTCCTTAATTGAAGAATCGCAAAACCAGCAAGAAAAGAATGAACAAGAATTATTGGAATT
AGATAAATGGGCAAGTTTGTGGAATTGGTTTAACATAACAAATTGGCTGTGGTATATAAAATTATTCATA
ATGATAGTAGGAGGCTTGGTAGGTTTAAGAATAGTTTTTGCTGTACTTTCTATAGTGAATAGAGTTAGGC
AGGGATATTCACCATTATCGTTTCAGACCCACCTCCCAACCCCGAGGGGACCCGACAGGCCCGAAGGAAT
AGAAGAAGAAGGTGGAGAGAGAGACAGAGACAGATCCATTCGATTAGTGAACGGATCTCGACGGTATCGC
CGAATTCACAAATGGCAGTATTCATCCACAATTTTAAAAGAAAAGGGGGGATTGGGGGGTACAGTGCAGG
GGAAAGAATAGTAGACATAATAGCAACAGACATACAAACTAAAGAATTACAAAAACAAATTACAAAAATT
CAAAATTTTCGGGTTTATTACAGGGACAGCAGAGATCCAGTTTGGACTAGTGGAGTTCCGCGTTACATAA
CTTACGGTAAATGGCCCGCCTGGCTGACCGCCCAACGACCCCCGCCCATTGACGTCAATAATGACGTATG
TTCCCATAGTAACGCCAATAGGGACTTTCCATTGACGTCAATGGGTGGAGTATTTACGGTAAACTGCCCA
CTTGGCAGTACATCAAGTGTATCATATGCCAAGTACGCCCCCTATTGACGTCAATGACGGTAAATGGCCC
GCCTGGCATTATGCCCAGTACATGACCTTATGGGACTTTCCTACTTGGCAGTACATCTACGTATTAGTCA
TCGCTATTACCATGGTGATGCGGTTTTGGCAGTACATCAATGGGCGTGGATAGCGGTTTGACTCACGGGG
ATTTCCAAGTCTCCACCCCATTGACGTCAATGGGAGTTTGTTTTGGCACCAAAATCAACGGGACTTTCCA
AAATGTCGTAACAACTCCGCCCCATTGACGCAAATGGGCGGTAGGCGTGTACGGTGGGAGGTCTATATAA
GCAGAGCTCGTTTAGTGAACCGTCAGATCGCCTGGAGACGCCATCCACGCTGTTTTGACCTCCATAGAAG
ACACCGGCGGCCATACCGGTCAGCTCGAGGCCACCATGGACTACAAGGACGACGACGACAAGGGCGGATC
AACAAGTTTGTACAAAAAAGCAGGCTCATTTAACTTTAAGAAGGAGATATATACCATGGTCCGTCCTGTA
GAAACCCCAACCCGTGAAATCAAAAAACTCGACGGCCTGTGGGCATTCAGTCTGGATCGCGAAAACTGTG
GAATTGATCAGCGTTGGTGGGAAAGCGCGTTACAAGAAAGCCGGGCAATTGCTGTGCCAGGCAGTTTTAA
CGATCAGTTCGCCGATGCAGATATTCGTAATTATGCGGGCAACGTCTGGTATCAGCGCGAAGTCTTTATA
CCGAAAGGTTGGGCAGGCCAGCGTATCGTGCTGCGTTTCGATGCGGTCACTCATTACGGCAAAGTGTGGG
TCAATAATCAGGAAGTGATGGAGCATCAGGGCGGCTATACGCCATTTGAAGCCGATGTCACGCCGTATGT
TATTGCCGGGAAAAGTGTACGTATCACCGTTTGTGTGAACAACGAACTGAACTGGCAGACTATCCCGCCG
GGAATGGTGATTACCGACGAAAACGGCAAGAAAAAGCAGTCTTACTTCCATGATTTCTTTAACTATGCCG
GAATCCATCGCAGCGTAATGCTCTACACCACGCCGAACACCTGGGTGGACGATATCACCGTGGTGACGCA
TGTCGCGCAAGACTGTAACCACGCGTCTGTTGACTGGCAGGTGGTGGCCAATGGTGATGTCAGCGTTGAA
CTGCGTGATGCGGATCAACAGGTGGTTGCAACTGGACAAGGCACTAGCGGGACTTTGCAAGTGGTGAATC
CGCACCTCTGGCAACCGGGTGAAGGTTATCTCTATGAACTGTGCGTCACAGCCAAAAGCCAGACAGAGTG
TGATATCTACCCGCTTCGCGTCGGCATCCGGTCAGTGGCAGTGAAGGGCGAACAGTTCCTGATTAACCAC
AAACCGTTCTACTTTACTGGCTTTGGTCGTCATGAAGATGCGGACTTGCGTGGCAAAGGATTCGATAACG
TGCTGATGGTGCACGACCACGCATTAATGGACTGGATTGGGGCCAACTCCTACCGTACCTCGCATTACCC
TTACGCTGAAGAGATGCTCGACTGGGCAGATGAACATGGCATCGTGGTGATTGATGAAACTGCTGCTGTC
GGCTTTAACCTCTCTTTAGGCATTGGTTTCGAAGCGGGCAACAAGCCGAAAGAACTGTACAGCGAAGAGG
CAGTCAACGGGGAAACTCAGCAAGCGCACTTACAGGCGATTAAAGAGCTGATAGCGCGTGACAAAAACCA
CCCAAGCGTGGTGATGTGGAGTATTGCCAACGAACCGGATACCCGTCCGCAAGGTGCACGGGAATATTTC
GCGCCACTGGCGGAAGCAACGCGTAAACTCGACCCGACGCGTCCGATCACCTGCGTCAATGTAATGTTCT
GCGACGCTCACACCGATACCATCAGCGATCTCTTTGATGTGCTGTGCCTGAACCGTTATTACGGATGGTA
TGTCCAAAGCGGCGATTTGGAAACGGCAGAGAAGGTACTGGAAAAAGAACTTCTGGCCTGGCAGGAGAAA
CTGCATCAGCCGATTATCATCACCGAATACGGCGTGGATACGTTAGCCGGGCTGCACTCAATGTACACCG
ACATGTGGAGTGAAGAGTATCAGTGTGCATGGCTGGATATGTATCACCGCGTCTTTGATCGCGTCAGCGC
CGTCGTCGGTGAACAGGTATGGAATTTCGCCGATTTTGCGACCTCGCAAGGCATATTGCGCGTTGGCGGT
AACAAGAAAGGGATCTTCACTCGCGACCGCAAACCGAAGTCGGCGGCTTTTCTGCTGCAAAAACGCTGGA
CTGGCATGAACTTCGGTGAAAAACCGCAGCAGGGAGGCAAACAATAATACCCAGCTTTCTTGTACAAAGT
GGTTGATTAAGATCCACTAGTAACGGCCGCCAGTGTGCTGGAATTAATTCGCTGTCTGCGAGGGCCAGCT
GTTGGGGTGAGTACTCCCTCTCAAAAGCGGGCATGACTTCTGCGCTAAGATTGTCAGTTTCCAAAAACGA
GGAGGATTTGATATTCACCTGGCCCGCGGTGATGCCTTTGAGGGTGGCCGCGTCCATCTGGTCAGAAAAG
ACAATCTTTTTGTTGTCAAGCTTGAGGTGTGGCAGGCTTGAGATCTGGCCATACACTTGAGTGACAATGA
CATCCACTTTGCCTTTCTCTCCACAGGTGTCCACTCCCAGGTCCAACTGCAGGTCGAGCATGCATCTAGG
GCGGCCAATTCCGCCCCTCTCCCCCCCCCCCCTCTCCCTCCCCCCCCCCTAACGTTACTGGCCGAAGCCG
CTTGGAATAAGGCCGGTGTGCGTTTGTCTATATGTTATTTTCCACCATATTGCCGTCTTTTGGCAATGTG
AGGGCCCGGAAACCTGGCCCTGTCTTCTTGACGAGCATTCCTAGGGGTCTTTCCCCTCTCGCCAAAGGAA
TGCAAGGTCTGTTGAATGTCGTGAAGGAAGCAGTTCCTCTGGAAGCTTCTTGAAGACAAACAACGTCTGT
AGCGACCCTTTGCAGGCAGCGGAACCCCCCACCTGGCGACAGGTGCCTCTGCGGCCAAAAGCCACGTGTA
TAAGATACACCTGCAAAGGCGGCACAACCCCAGTGCCACGTTGTGAGTTGGATAGTTGTGGAAAGAGTCA
AATGGCTCTCCTCAAGCGTATTCAACAAGGGGCTGAAGGATGCCCAGAAGGTACCCCATTGTATGGGATC
TGATCTGGGGCCTCGGTGCACATGCTTTACATGTGTTTAGTCGAGGTTAAAAAAACGTCTAGGCCCCCCG
AACCACGGGGACGTGGTTTTCCTTTGAAAAACACGATGATAAGCTTGCCACAACCCACAAGGAGACGACC
TTCCATGACCGAGTACAAGCCCACGGTGCGCCTCGCCACCCGCGACGACGTCCCCCGGGCCGTACGCACC
CTCGCCGCCGCGTTCGCCGACTACCCCGCCACGCGCCACACCGTCGACCCGGACCGCCACATCGAGCGGG
TCACCGAGCTGCAAGAACTCTTCCTCACGCGCGTCGGGCTCGACATCGGCAAGGTGTGGGTCGCGGACGA
CGGCGCCGCGGTGGCGGTCTGGACCACGCCGGAGAGCGTCGAAGCGGGGGCGGTGTTCGCCGAGATCGGC
CCGCGCATGGCCGAGTTGAGCGGTTCCCGGCTGGCCGCGCAGCAACAGATGGAAGGCCTCCTGGCGCCGC
ACCGGCCCAAGGAGCCCGCGTGGTTCCTGGCCACCGTCGGCGTCTCGCCCGACCACCAGGGCAAGGGTCT
GGGCAGCGCCGTCGTGCTCCCCGGAGTGGAGGCGGCCGAGCGCGCCGGGGTGCCCGCCTTCCTGGAGACC
TCCGCGCCCCGCAACCTCCCCTTCTACGAGCGGCTCGGCTTCACCGTCACCGCCGACGTCGAGGTGCCCG
AAGGACCGCGCACCTGGTGCATGACCCGCAAGCCCGGTGCCTGATATCGATAGATCCTAATCAACCTCTG
GATTACAAAATTTGTGAAAGATTGACTGGTATTCTTAACTATGTTGCTCCTTTTACGCTATGTGGATACG
CTGCTTTAATGCCTTTGTATCATGCTATTGCTTCCCGTATGGCTTTCATTTTCTCCTCCTTGTATAAATC
CTGGTTGCTGTCTCTTTATGAGGAGTTGTGGCCCGTTGTCAGGCAACGTGGCGTGGTGTGCACTGTGTTT
GCTGACGCAACCCCCACTGGTTGGGGCATTGCCACCACCTGTCAGCTCCTTTCCGGGACTTTCGCTTTCC
CCCTCCCTATTGCCACGGCGGAACTCATCGCCGCCTGCCTTGCCCGCTGCTGGACAGGGGCTCGGCTGTT
GGGCACTGACAATTCCGTGGTGTTGTCGGGGAAATCATCGTCCTTTCCTTGGCTGCTCGCCTGTGTTGCC
ACCTGGATTCTGCGCGGGACGTCCTTCTGCTACGTCCCTTCGGCCCTCAATCCAGCGGACCTTCCTTCCC
GCGGCCTGCTGCCGGCTCTGCGGCCTCTTCCGCGTCTTCGCCTTCGCCCTCAGACGAGTCGGATCTCCCT
TTGGGCCGCCTCCCCGCCTGAGATCCTTTAAGACCAATGACTTACAAGGCAGCTGTAGATCTTAGCCACT
TTTTAAAAGAAAAGGGGGGACTGGAAGGGCTAATTCACTCCCAACGAAGACAAGATCTGCTTTTTGCTTG
TACTGGGTCTCTCTGGTTAGACCAGATCTGAGCCTGGGAGCTCTCTGGCTAACTAGGGAACCCACTGCTT
AAGCCTCAATAAAGCTTGCCTTGAGTGCTTCAAGTAGTGTGTGCCCGTCTGTTGTGTGACTCTGGTAACT
AGAGATCCCTCAGACCCTTTTAGTCAGTGTGGAAAATCTCTAGCAGTAGTAGTTCATGTCATCTTATTAT
TCAGTATTTATAACTTGCAAAGAAATGAATATCAGAGAGTGAGAGGCCCGGGTTAATTAAGGAAAGGGCT
AGATCATTCTTGAAGACGAAAGGGCCTCGTGATACGCCTATTTTTATAGGTTAATGTCATGATAATAATG
GTTTCTTAGACGTCAGGTGGCACTTTTCGGGGAAATGTGCGCGGAACCCCTATTTGTTTATTTTTCTAAA
TACATTCAAATATGTATCCGCTCATGAGACAATAACCCTGATAAATGCTTCAATAATATTGAAAAAGGAA
GAGTATGAGTATTCAACATTTCCGTGTCGCCCTTATTCCCTTTTTTGCGGCATTTTGCCTTCCTGTTTTT
GCTCACCCAGAAACGCTGGTGAAAGTAAAAGATGCTGAAGATCAGTTGGGTGCACGAGTGGGTTACATCG
AACTGGATCTCAACAGCGGTAAGATCCTTGAGAGTTTTCGCCCCGAAGAACGTTTTCCAATGATGAGCAC
TTTTAAAGTTCTGCTATGTGGCGCGGTATTATCCCGTGTTGACGCCGGGCAAGAGCAACTCGGTCGCCGC
ATACACTATTCTCAGAATGACTTGGTTGAGTACTCACCAGTCACAGAAAAGCATCTTACGGATGGCATGA
CAGTAAGAGAATTATGCAGTGCTGCCATAACCATGAGTGATAACACTGCGGCCAACTTACTTCTGACAAC
GATCGGAGGACCGAAGGAGCTAACCGCTTTTTTGCACAACATGGGGGATCATGTAACTCGCCTTGATCGT
TGGGAACCGGAGCTGAATGAAGCCATACCAAACGACGAGCGTGACACCACGATGCCTGTAGCAATGGCAA
CAACGTTGCGCAAACTATTAACTGGCGAACTACTTACTCTAGCTTCCCGGCAACAATTAATAGACTGGAT
GGAGGCGGATAAAGTTGCAGGACCACTTCTGCGCTCGGCCCTTCCGGCTGGCTGGTTTATTGCTGATAAA
TCTGGAGCCGGTGAGCGTGGGTCTCGCGGTATCATTGCAGCACTGGGGCCAGATGGTAAGCCCTCCCGTA
TCGTAGTTATCTACACGACGGGGAGTCAGGCAACTATGGATGAACGAAATAGACAGATCGCTGAGATAGG
TGCCTCACTGATTAAGCATTGGTAACTGTCAGACCAAGTTTACTCATATATACTTTAGATTGATTTAAAA
CTTCATTTTTAATTTAAAAGGATCTAGGTGAAGATCCTTTTTGATAATCTCATGACCAAAATCCCTTAAC
GTGAGTTTTCGTTCCACTGAGCGTCAGACCCCGTAGAAAAGATCAAAGGATCTTCTTGAGATCCTTTTTT
TCTGCGCGTAATCTGCTGCTTGCAAACAAAAAAACCACCGCTACCAGCGGTGGTTTGTTTGCCGGATCAA
GAGCTACCAACTCTTTTTCCGAAGGTAACTGGCTTCAGCAGAGCGCAGATACCAAATACTGTTCTTCTAG
TGTAGCCGTAGTTAGGCCACCACTTCAAGAACTCTGTAGCACCGCCTACATACCTCGCTCTGCTAATCCT
GTTACCAGTGGCTGCTGCCAGTGGCGATAAGTCGTGTCTTACCGGGTTGGACTCAAGACGATAGTTACCG
GATAAGGCGCAGCGGTCGGGCTGAACGGGGGGTTCGTGCACACAGCCCAGCTTGGAGCGAACGACCTACA
CCGAACTGAGATACCTACAGCGTGAGCTATGAGAAAGCGCCACGCTTCCCGAAGGGAGAAAGGCGGACAG
GTATCCGGTAAGCGGCAGGGTCGGAACAGGAGAGCGCACGAGGGAGCTTCCAGGGGGAAACGCCTGGTAT
CTTTATAGTCCTGTCGGGTTTCGCCACCTCTGACTTGAGCGTCGATTTTTGTGATGCTCGTCAGGGGGGC
GGAGCCTATGGAAAAACGCCAGCAACGCGGCCTTTTTACGGTTCCTGGCCTTTTGCTGGCCTTTTGCTCA
CATGTTCTTTCCTGCGTTATCCCCTGATTCTGTGGATAACCGTATTACCGCCTTTGAGTGAGCTGATACC
GCTCGCCGCAGCCGAACGACCGAGCGCAGCGAGTCAGTGAGCGAGGAAGCGGAAGAGCGCCCAATACGCA
AACCGCCTCTCCCCGCGCGTTGGCCGATTCATTAATGCAGCAAGCTCATGGCTGACTAATTTTTTTTTAT
TTATGCAGAGGCCGAGGCCGCCTCGGCCTCTGAGCTATTCCAGAAGTAGTGAGGAGGCTTTTTTGGAGGC
CTAGGCTTTTGCAAAAAGCTCCCCGTGGCACGACAGGTTTCCCGACTGGAAAGCGGGCAGTGAGCGCAAC
GCAATTAATGTGAGTTAGCTCACTCATTAGGCACCCCAGGCTTTACACTTTATGCTTCCGGCTCGTATGT
TGTGTGGAATTGTGAGCGGATAACAATTTCACACAGGAAACAGCTATGACATGATTACGAATTTCACAAA
TAAAGCATTTTTTTCACTGCATTCTAGTTGTGGTTTGTCCAAACTCATCAATGTATCTTATCATGTCTGG
ATCAACTGGATAACTCAAGCTAACCAAAATCATCCCAAACTTCCCACCCCATACCCTATTACCACTGCCA
ATTACCTGTGGTTTCATTTACTCTAAACCTGTGATTCCTCTGAATTATTTTCATTTTAAAGAAATTGTAT
TTGTTAAATATGTACTACAAACTTAG
Features (pLannotate 1.2.2; 30 found; start..end, strand, type, name):
      4..333     +  CDS            nef (fragment): NEF_HV1BR - Experimental evidence at protein level: Swiss-Prot protein existence level 1. Extracellular Nef protein targets CD4(+) T-lymphocytes for apoptosis by interacting with CXCR4 surface receptors (PubMed:14990729). From Human immunodeficiency virus type 1 group M subtype B (isolate BRU/LAI) (HIV-1).
    381..638     +  LTR            5' LTR (truncated): truncated 5' long terminal repeat (LTR) from HIV-1
    685..810     +  misc_feature   HIV-1 Ψ: packaging signal of human immunodeficiency virus type 1
    794..1132    +  CDS            HIV-1 gag (fragment): gag protein from human immunodeficiency virus 1; gag
   1307..1540    +  misc_feature   RRE: The Rev response element (RRE) of HIV-1 allows for Rev-dependent mRNA export from the nucleus to the cytoplasm.
   1917..2017    +  CDS            Rev (fragment): human immunodeficiency virus 1 (HIV-1) Rev protein; rev; enhances nuclear export of unspliced and incompletely spliced viral mRNAs
   2062..2179    +  misc_feature   cPPT/CTS: central polypurine tract and central termination sequence of HIV-1
   2231..2534    +  enhancer       CMV enhancer: human cytomegalovirus immediate early enhancer
   2535..2738    +  promoter       CMV promoter: human cytomegalovirus (CMV) immediate early promoter
   2842..2862    +  CDS            FLAG (fragment): FLAG® epitope tag, followed by an enterokinase cleavage site
   2872..2896    +  protein_bind   attB1: mutant version of attB; recombination site for the Gateway® BP reaction BP Clonase™
   2899..2917    +  RBS            RBS (fragment): efficient ribosome binding site from bacteriophage T7 gene 10 (Olins and Rangwala, 1989)
   2932..4735    +  CDS            GUS (fragment): β-glucuronidase; uidA (or gusA) from E. coli
   4739..4763    -  protein_bind   attB2: mutant version of attB; recombination site for the Gateway® BP reaction BP Clonase™
   4837..5066    +  intron         chimeric intron: chimera between introns from adenovirus and immunoglobulin heavy chain genes
   5250..5712    +  misc_feature   IRES: internal ribosome entry site (IRES) of the encephalomyocarditis virus (EMCV)
   5745..6344    +  CDS            PuroR: puromycin N-acetyltransferase; pac from Streptomyces alboniger; confers resistance to puromycin
   6359..6947    +  misc_feature   WPRE: woodchuck hepatitis virus posttranscriptional regulatory element
   6955..7020    +  CDS            nef (fragment): NEF_HV1Z2 - Experimental evidence at protein level: Swiss-Prot protein existence level 1. Extracellular Nef protein targets CD4(+) T-lymphocytes for apoptosis by interacting with CXCR4 surface receptors. From Human immunodeficiency virus type 1 group M subtype D (isolate Z2/CDC-Z34) (HIV-1).
   7022..7255    +  LTR            3' LTR (ΔU3): self-inactivating 3' long terminal repeat (LTR) from HIV-1
   7460..7564    +  promoter       AmpR promoter: bla
   7565..8425    +  CDS            AmpR: β-lactamase; bla; confers resistance to ampicillin, carbenicillin, and related antibiotics
   8596..9184    +  rep_origin     ori: high-copy-number ColE1/pMB1/pBR322/pUC origin of replication
   9367..9421    +  CDS            lacI (fragment): lac repressor; lacI; The lac repressor binds to the lac operator to inhibit transcription in E. coli. This inhibition can be relieved by adding lactose or isopropyl-β-D-thiogalactopyranoside (IPTG).
   9427..9521    +  rep_origin     SV40 ori (fragment): SV40 origin of replication
   9546..9583    +  CDS            lacI (fragment): lac repressor; lacI; The lac repressor binds to the lac operator to inhibit transcription in E. coli. This inhibition can be relieved by adding lactose or isopropyl-β-D-thiogalactopyranoside (IPTG).
   9596..9617    +  protein_bind   CAP binding site: CAP binding activates transcription in the presence of cAMP. E. coli catabolite activator protein
   9632..9662    +  promoter       lac promoter: promoter for the E. coli lac operon
   9670..9686    +  protein_bind   lac operator: The lac repressor binds to the lac operator to inhibit transcription in E. coli. This inhibition can be relieved by adding lactose or isopropyl-β-D-thiogalactopyranoside (IPTG). lac repressor encoded by lacI
   9720..9803    +  polyA_signal   SV40 poly(A) signal (fragment): SV40 polyadenylation signal
