[The description below was written by a language model from this plasmid's Addgene catalogue record and pLannotate feature annotations shown in this document.]
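Description:
pHAGE-PGUS is an HIV-1-derived lentiviral expression plasmid of about 10 kb, built on the pHAGE backbone, that expresses an N-terminally FLAG-tagged E. coli β-glucuronidase (GUS, the uidA/gusA product) in mammalian cells. In bacteria it is maintained through a high-copy ColE1/pUC-type origin and selected with ampicillin via the β-lactamase gene. The backbone also retains small remnants such as lac promoter/operator sequences and fragments of an SV40 origin and poly(A) signal.

The transfer cassette lies between a truncated 5' LTR and a self-inactivating (ΔU3) 3' LTR. It carries the usual cis-acting lentiviral elements: the Ψ packaging signal with a partial gag sequence, the Rev response element for nuclear export of the genomic RNA, and the cPPT/CTS, which aids nuclear import in transduced cells. Internally, the CMV enhancer and promoter drive a transcript that begins with the FLAG epitope, followed by the GUS coding sequence flanked by attB1 and attB2 sites, the scars of Gateway recombination used to introduce the insert. Downstream, a chimeric intron and an EMCV IRES allow the puromycin N-acetyltransferase gene to be translated from the same mRNA, so puromycin resistance is linked to expression of the insert. A WPRE precedes the 3' LTR to enhance transcript stability and expression.

The plasmid provides only the transfer genome, so virus production requires packaging and envelope functions supplied in trans. The record states only that it expresses FLAG-tagged GUS from CMV. Since it comes from a proximity proteomics study of NRF family proteins, a bacterial enzyme in this format would plausibly serve as an unrelated control protein, but that role is not stated in the record.
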