Addgene plasmid #207827: pHAGE-PGUS
Purpose: FLAG-tagged PGUS driven by CMV promoter
Depositing lab: Ben Major. Depositing organization: Washington University in Saint Louis. Publication: Proximity proteomic analysis of the NRF family reveals the Parkinson's disease protein ZNF746/PARIS as a co-complexed repressor of NRF2. LaPak KM, Saeidi S, Bok I, Wamsley NT, Plutzer IB, Bhatt DP, Luo J, Ashrafi G, Ben Major M. Sci Signal. 2023 Dec 12;16(815):eadi9018. doi: 10.1126/scisignal.adi9018. Epub 2023 Dec 12. PubMed 38085818.
Backbone
  Vector backbone: pHAGE
  Vector type: Lentiviral
  Selectable markers: Puromycin
Growth in bacteria
  Bacterial resistance: Ampicillin, 100 μg/mL
  Growth temperature: 37°C
  Growth strain: NEB Stable
  Copy number: High Copy
Gene/Insert
  Gene/Insert name: PGUS
  Species: E. coli
  Promoter: CMV
  Tag / fusion protein: FLAG (N terminal on insert)
  Cloning method: Gateway Cloning
Terms and licenses: Academic/Nonprofit Terms; Industry Terms: Not Available to Industry
How to cite: pHAGE-PGUS was a gift from Ben Major (Addgene plasmid # 207827 ; http://n2t.net/addgene:207827 ; RRID:Addgene_207827)
